Addgene plasmid #42263: pRK5-mFzd1-1D4
Depositing lab: Chris Garcia & Jeremy Nathans. Depositing organization: Johns Hopkins University and School of Medicine. Publication: Frizzled 2 and frizzled 7 function redundantly in convergent extension and closure of the ventricular septum and palate: evidence for a network of interacting genes. Yu H, Ye X, Guo N, Nathans J. Development. 2012 Dec 1;139(23):4383-94. doi: 10.1242/dev.083352. Epub 2012 Oct 24. PubMed 23095888.
Backbone
  Vector backbone: pRK5
  Vector type: Mammalian Expression
Growth in bacteria
  Bacterial resistance: Ampicillin, 100 μg/mL
  Growth temperature: 37°C
  Growth strain: DH5alpha
  Copy number: Unknown
Gene/Insert
  Gene/Insert name: Frizzled 1
  Species: M. musculus (mouse)
  Entrez Gene: Fzd1 (a.k.a. AW227548, FZ-1, Fz1)
  Tag / fusion protein: 1D4 (C terminal on insert)
  Cloning method: Unknown
  Sequencing primers: 5′ SP6; 3′ SV40pA-R
Terms and licenses: Academic/Nonprofit Terms; Industry Terms: Not Available to Industry
How to cite: pRK5-mFzd1-1D4 was a gift from Chris Garcia & Jeremy Nathans (Addgene plasmid # 42263 ; http://n2t.net/addgene:42263 ; RRID:Addgene_42263)
