[The description below was written by a language model from this plasmid's Addgene catalogue record.]
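Description:
pRK5-mFzd1-1D4 is a mammalian expression plasmid built on the pRK5 backbone and carrying the mouse Frizzled 1 (Fzd1) coding sequence. It is propagated in E. coli under ampicillin selection. The record does not state the bacterial origin or copy number, and it lists no mammalian selection marker, so the plasmid is best regarded as a transient transfection vector. The promoter is also not explicitly recorded. pRK5 vectors generally drive their insert from the CMV immediate-early promoter. The listed sequencing primers, SP6 on the 5′ side and an SV40 polyA reverse primer on the 3′ side, indicate that the insert lies between an SP6 promoter site and an SV40 polyadenylation signal, which would terminate and stabilise the transcript in mammalian cells.

The payload is Frizzled 1, a seven-transmembrane receptor of the Frizzled family that binds Wnt ligands, fused at its C terminus to the 1D4 tag. 1D4 is a short epitope derived from the C-terminal tail of rhodopsin and is recognised by a well-characterised monoclonal antibody. It is widely used on membrane proteins for immunoblotting, immunostaining and immunoaffinity purification. At the C terminus, the tag sits on the cytoplasmic tail, leaving the N-terminal signal peptide and extracellular ligand-binding domain unmodified.

The associated publication concerns redundant functions of Frizzled family members in mouse development and a network of interacting genes. The construct therefore suits expressing detectable mouse Fzd1 in cultured mammalian cells to examine receptor expression, localisation or signalling, possibly alongside other family members. The cloning method and exact insert boundaries are not recorded, and no feature table was supplied.
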