>Addgene plasmid #42263 | pRK5-mFzd1-1D4 | addgene partial sequence | sequence record 61333 | SV40pA-R 5'-GAAATTTGTGATGCTATTGC-3'
TGGCGGCCAAGCTTTAGGCAGGCGCCACTTGGCTGGTCTCTGTCTTGGAAGGCGCGCCGACGGTAGTCTC
CCCCTGTTTGCTGTTGGTAAGCCTCGTGTAGAACTTCCTCCAGGAATTCAGTGTCTTGCCGGACCAGATC
CAGAAGCCCGATGTGATGCCCACAATCAGCGTCATGAGATACTTGATCATGAAGACTGTAAAGTCTGGGC
TCATGGGCGGGTGTGGTGGGACTCCTCCACCTCCCTGGAGGTGAGGGCAAGGGATGGCATAACTCTTGCA
GCTCTGGGCCACCCAGCTGCGCTCCCACTGGTCCCGAAAGGCCTGTTCATAGAAGTAGCAGGCGATGACG
ATGGTGGCCGGCACAGTGTAGAGGACACTGAAGACTCCGATGCGCACCATGAGCTTCTCCAGCTTCTCTG
TCTTGGTGCCGTCATGCTTCATGATGGTGCGGATGCGGAAGAGTGACACGAAACCGGCCAGCAGGAAAGA
AGTGCCAATGAACAGATAAACGAAGAGAGGCGCCAGCACAAAGCCACGCAGTGCGTCCACGTTGTTGAGC
CCCACAAAACACACTCCGCTCAGTACGTCGCCATCCACCTGGCCCAACGCCAAGATGGTTATAGTTTTGA
TGGCTGGCACAGCCCAGGCGGCTAAATGGAAATACTGTGAGTTGGCCTCGATGGCTTCGTGGCCCCACTT
CATGCCGGCTGCCAGGAACCAGGTGAGGGACAGGATCACCCACCAGATGGAGCTGGCCATGCTGAAGAAG
TAGAGCATCATAAAG
